>Addgene plasmid #61232 | pLentiX2-PURO-shDIXDC1-Ms-57 | addgene partial sequence | sequence record 103049 | Puro-F2 5'-ctcggcttcaccgtcacc-3'
CACCTGGTGCATGACCCGCAAGCCCGGTGCCTGACGCCCGCCCCACGACCCGCAGCGCCCGACCGAAAGG
AGCGCACGACCCCATGCATCTCGAGGGCCCGGTACCTTTAAGACCAATGACTTACAAGGCAGCTGTAGAT
CTTAGCCACTTTTTAAAAGAAAAGGGGGGACTGGAAGGGCTAGACTCGAGCGGCCGCCACTGTGCTGGAT
ATCAACCACTTTGTACAAGAAAGCTGGGTCTAGATATCTCGAGTGCGGCCGCGAATTCCACCACACTGGA
CTAGTGGATCCGAGCTCGGTACCAAGCTTTTCCAAAAAACCGGCTCTTAGGAGAATATAGGACAGCACAC
TATATTCTCCTAAGAGCCGGTGGGATCTCTATCACTGATAGGGAACTTATAAGATTCCCAAATCCAAAGA
CATTTCACGTTTATGGTGATTTCCCAGAACACATAGCGACATGCAAATATTGCAGGGCGCCACTCCCCTG
TCCCTCACAGCCATCTTCCTGCCAGGGCGCACGCGCGCTGGGTGTTCCCGCCTAGTGACAC
