>Addgene plasmid #61232 | pLentiX2-PURO-shDIXDC1-Ms-57 | addgene partial sequence | sequence record 103111 | SV40pA-R 5'-GAAATTTGTGATGCTATTGC-3'
GTTCCTCTCACTCTCTGATATTCATTTCTTTGCAAGTTATAAATACTGAATAATAAGATGACATGAACTA
CTACTGCTAGAGATTTTCCACACTGACTAAAAGGGTCTGAGGGATCTCTAGTTACCAGAGTCACACAACA
GACGGGCACACACTACTTGAAGCACTCAAGGCAAGCTTTATTGAGGCTTAAGCAGTGGGTTCCCTAGTTA
GCCAGAGAGCTCCCAGGCTCAGATCTGGTCTAACCAGAGAGACCCAGTACAAGCAAAAAGCAGATCTTGT
CTTCGTTGGGAGTGAGCTAGTCCAGTGTGGTGGAATTCTGCAGATATCAACAAGTTTGTACAAAAAAGCA
GGCTTTAAAGGAACCAATTCAGTCGACTGGATCCGGTACCGAATTCAAACGCTGACGTCATCAACCCGCT
CCAAGGAATCGCGGGCCCAGTGTCACTAG
