[The description below was written by a language model from this plasmid's Addgene catalogue record.]
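Description:
pLentiX2-PURO-shDIXDC1-Ms-57 is a lentiviral shRNA vector built on the pLentiX2-PURO backbone and designed to knock down mouse Dixdc1 (DIX domain containing 1, also known as Ccd1). It is a high-copy plasmid carrying ampicillin resistance for selection in bacteria. The record lists a recombination-deficient E. coli strain as the propagation host, the usual choice for lentiviral plasmids because it limits rearrangement between their repeated LTR sequences. In mammalian cells, a puromycin resistance marker allows transduced populations to be selected, giving stable rather than transient knockdown.

The payload is a short hairpin RNA cassette targeting the mouse Dixdc1 transcript, placed in the backbone by Gateway recombination. This suggests the hairpin was first assembled in an entry vector and then transferred into the lentiviral destination vector. The record does not name the promoter driving the hairpin. The listed sequencing primer is an H1 primer, which is consistent with an H1 RNA polymerase III promoter, a common driver of shRNA expression. No feature table is provided, so the LTRs, packaging signal, the promoter for the puromycin gene and other viral elements cannot be confirmed from the record.

The stated purpose is production of lentivirus expressing shRNA against mouse DIXDC1. The plasmid would serve as the transfer vector, with packaging and envelope functions supplied separately, and the resulting particles would be used to deplete Dixdc1 in mouse cells. The associated publication concerns signalling downstream of the LKB1 tumour suppressor that controls Snail1 and metastatic potential, which points to loss-of-function studies of DIXDC1 in that pathway.
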