Addgene plasmid #61232: pLentiX2-PURO-shDIXDC1-Ms-57
Purpose: Lentivirus expressing shRNA to mouse DIXDC1
Depositing lab: Reuben Shaw. Depositing organization: Salk Institute for Biological Studies. Publication: An AMPK-independent signaling pathway downstream of the LKB1 tumor suppressor controls Snail1 and metastatic potential. Goodwin JM, Svensson RU, Lou HJ, Winslow MM, Turk BE, Shaw RJ. Mol Cell. 2014 Aug 7;55(3):436-50. doi: 10.1016/j.molcel.2014.06.021. Epub 2014 Jul 17. PubMed 25042806.
Backbone
  Vector backbone: pLentiX2-PURO
  Backbone manufacturer: Eric Campeau
  Vector type: Lentiviral
  Selectable markers: Puromycin
Growth in bacteria
  Bacterial resistance: Ampicillin, 100 μg/mL
  Growth temperature: 30°C
  Growth strain: Stbl3
  Copy number: High Copy
Gene/Insert
  Gene/Insert name: Dixdc1
  gRNA/shRNA sequence: ACCGGCTCTTAGGAGAATATA
  Species: M. musculus (mouse)
  GenBank ID: NM_178118.2
  Entrez Gene: Dixdc1 (a.k.a. 4930563F16Rik, BC048182, Ccd1, Ccd1Aalpha1L, Ccd1Abeta1L, Ccd1BalphaL, Ccd1BbetaL, Ccd1CL, mKIAA1735)
  Cloning method: Gateway Cloning
  Sequencing primers: 5′ H1
Terms and licenses: Academic/Nonprofit Terms; Industry Terms: Not Available to Industry
How to cite: pLentiX2-PURO-shDIXDC1-Ms-57 was a gift from Reuben Shaw (Addgene plasmid # 61232 ; http://n2t.net/addgene:61232 ; RRID:Addgene_61232)
